Addgene plasmid #208596: T7-RBS-6xHis-SUMO-SynCas.v12 bacteria
Purpose: Production and purification of catalytically active SynCas.v12
Depositing lab: Omar Akbari. Depositing organization: University of California, San Diego (UCSD). Publication: Parasitic nematode fatty acid- and retinol-binding proteins compromise host immunity by interfering with host lipid signaling pathways. Parks SC, Nguyen S, Nasrolahi S, Bhat C, Juncaj D, Lu D, Ramaswamy R, Dhillon H, Fujiwara H, Buchman A, Akbari OS, Yamanaka N, Boulanger MJ, Dillman AR. PLoS Pathog. 2021 Oct 29;17(10):e1010027. doi: 10.1371/journal.ppat.1010027. eCollection 2021 Oct. PubMed 34714893.
Backbone
  Vector backbone: pET
  Backbone size w/o insert (bp): 5253
  Total vector size (bp): 9534
  Vector type: Bacterial Expression
Growth in bacteria
  Bacterial resistance: Kanamycin, 50 μg/mL
  Growth temperature: 37°C
  Growth strain: DH5alpha
  Copy number: High Copy
Gene/Insert
  Gene/Insert name: SynCas.v12
  Species: Synthetic
  Insert size (bp): 4281
  Promoter: T7
  Cloning method: Gibson Cloning
  Sequencing primers: 5′ gtgagcggataacaattccc
Terms and licenses: Academic/Nonprofit Terms; Industry Terms: Not Available to Industry
Depositor comments: Please visit https://doi.org/10.1101/2024.02.23.581838 for bioRxiv preprint.
How to cite: T7-RBS-6xHis-SUMO-SynCas.v12 bacteria was a gift from Omar Akbari (Addgene plasmid # 208596 ; http://n2t.net/addgene:208596 ; RRID:Addgene_208596)
