[The description below was written by a language model from this plasmid's Addgene catalogue record and pLannotate feature annotations shown in this document.]
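Description:
T7-RBS-6xHis-SUMO-SynCas.v12 bacteria is a 9,534 bp pET-based bacterial expression plasmid for producing and purifying catalytically active SynCas.v12, a synthetic Cas protein whose coding insert is recorded as 4,281 bp. It replicates from a ColE1/pMB1-type origin and also carries the bom and rop elements typical of pBR322-derived pET backbones. The catalogue lists it as high copy, although Rop normally moderates copy number. Selection is by kanamycin through an aminoglycoside phosphotransferase gene. An f1 origin is also present, along with nonfunctional tetracycline-resistance fragments left over from the backbone.

Expression is driven by a T7 promoter followed directly by a lac operator and the phage T7 gene 10 ribosome binding site. Transcription therefore requires a host that supplies T7 RNA polymerase. The plasmid-encoded lacI repressor keeps it off until IPTG or lactose is added. The open reading frame starts with an N-terminal tag region. The construct name gives this as 6xHis-SUMO, and the annotation software detects a His-containing fragment, a thrombin cleavage site and a truncated yeast SMT3 (SUMO) domain. The His tag allows metal-affinity capture, while SUMO generally improves solubility and can be removed with a SUMO-specific protease.

The SynCas.v12 sequence itself is not annotated in the feature table. It presumably lies in the unannotated stretch between the SUMO fragment and a short downstream His-tag match near the T7 terminator. Whether that downstream His sequence is translated in frame with the protein is not stated in the record. The publication listed for the deposit concerns an unrelated topic, and the depositor instead points to a preprint for details of the construct.
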