Features (pLannotate 1.2.2; 22 found; start..end, strand, type, name):
     16..1098    -  CDS            lacI: lac repressor; lacI; The lac repressor binds to the lac operator to inhibit transcription in E. coli. This inhibition can be relieved by adding lactose or isopropyl-β-D-thiogalactopyranoside (IPTG).
   1099..1176    -  promoter       lacI promoter: lacI
   1184..1463    -  CDS            TcR (fragment): tetracycline efflux protein; tet; confers resistance to tetracycline
   1485..1503    +  promoter       T7 promoter: promoter for bacteriophage T7 RNA polymerase
   1504..1528    +  protein_bind   lac operator: The lac repressor binds to the lac operator to inhibit transcription in E. coli. This inhibition can be relieved by adding lactose or isopropyl-β-D-thiogalactopyranoside (IPTG). lac repressor encoded by lacI
   1543..1565    +  RBS            RBS: efficient ribosome binding site from bacteriophage T7 gene 10 (Olins and Rangwala, 1989)
   1583..1624    +  CDS            AviTag™ (fragment): peptide tag that allows for enzymatic biotinylation
   1631..1647    +  CDS            capTEV™ (fragment): composite tag for in vivo biotinylation, TEV protease cleavage, and 6xHis tagging
   1658..1675    +  CDS            thrombin site: thrombin recognition and cleavage site
   1679..1971    +  CDS            SUMO (fragment): cleavable ubiquitin-like protein tag; S. cerevisiae SMT3 (truncated)
   5882..5899    +  CDS            9xHis (fragment): 9xHis affinity tag
   5909..5958    +  CDS            SET1 (fragment): solubility-enhancement tag derived from T7 phage gene 10B
   5966..6013    +  terminator     T7 terminator: transcription terminator for bacteriophage T7 RNA polymerase
   6050..6478    +  rep_origin     f1 ori (sequence partly withheld): f1 bacteriophage origin of replication; arrow indicates direction of (+) strand synthesis
   6532..6589    +  promoter       AmpR promoter (fragment): bla
   6598..7413    -  CDS            KanR: aminoglycoside phosphotransferase; aph(3')-Ia; confers resistance to kanamycin in bacteria or G418 (Geneticin®) in eukaryotes
   7535..8123    +  rep_origin     ori: high-copy-number ColE1/pMB1/pBR322/pUC origin of replication
   8309..8448    -  misc_feature   bom: basis of mobility region from pBR322
   8550..8741    -  CDS            rop: Rop protein, which maintains plasmids at low copy number; rop
   8758..9138    +  CDS            YPB1_ECOLX: Protein predicted: Swiss-Prot protein existence level 4. From Escherichia coli.
   9210..9501    -  CDS            TcR (fragment): tetracycline efflux protein; tet; confers resistance to tetracycline
   9516..3       -  protein_bind   CAP binding site (across the origin): CAP binding activates transcription in the presence of cAMP. E. coli catabolite activator protein
>Addgene plasmid #208596 | T7-RBS-6xHis-SUMO-SynCas.v12 bacteria | addgene full sequence | sequence record 418038 | Addgene NGS Result
TTAATTGCGTTGCGCTCACTGCCCGCTTTCCAGTCGGGAAACCTGTCGTGCCAGCTGCATTAATGAATCG
GCCAACGCGCGGGGAGAGGCGGTTTGCGTATTGGGCGCCAGGGTGGTTTTTCTTTTCACCAGTGAGACGG
GCAACAGCTGATTGCCCTTCACCGCCTGGCCCTGAGAGAGTTGCAGCAAGCGGTCCACGCTGGTTTGCCC
CAGCAGGCGAAAATCCTGTTTGATGGTGGTTAACGGCGGGATATAACATGAGCTGTCTTCGGTATCGTCG
TATCCCACTACCGAGATATCCGCACCAACGCGCAGCCCGGACTCGGTAATGGCGCGCATTGCGCCCAGCG
CCATCTGATCGTTGGCAACCAGCATCGCAGTGGGAACGATACCCTCATTCAGCATTTGCATGGTTTGTTG
AAAACCGGACATGGCACTCCAGTCGCCTTCCCGTTCCGCTATCGGCTGAATTTGATTGCGAGTGAGATAT
TTATGCCAGCCAGCCAGACGCAGACGCGCCGAGACAGAACTTAATGGGCCCGCTAACAGCGCGATTTGCT
GGTGACCCAATGCGACCAGATGCTCCACGCCCAGTCGCGTACCGTCTTCATGGGAGAAAATAATACTGTT
GATGGGTGTCTGGTCAGAGACATCAAGAAATAACGCCGGAACATTAGTGCAGGCAGCTTCCACAGCAATG
GCATCCTGGTCATCCAGCGGATAGTTAATGATCAGCCCACTGACGCGTTGCGCGAGAAGATTGTGCACCG
CCGCTTTACAGGCTTCGACGCCGCTTCGTTCTACCATCGACACCACCACGCTGGCACCCAGTTGATCGGC
GCGAGATTTAATCGCCGCGACAATTTGCGACGGCGCGTGCAGGGCCAGACTGGAGGTGGCAACGCCAATC
AGCAACGACTGTTTGCCCGCCAGTTGTTGTGCCACGCGGTTGGGAATGTAATTCAGCTCCGCCATCGCCG
CTTCCACTTTTTCCCGCGTTTTCGCAGAAACGTGGCTGGCCTGGTTCACCACGCGGGAAACGGTCTGATA
AGAGACACCGGCATACTCTGCGACATCGTATAACGTTACTGGTTTCACATTCACCACCCTGAATTGACTC
TCTTCCGGGCGCTATCATGCCATACCGCGAAAGGTTTTGCGCCATTCGATGGTGTCCGGGATCTCGACGC
TCTCCCTTATGCGACTCCTGCATTAGGAAGCAGCCCAGTAGTAGGTTGAGGCCGTTGAGCACCGCCGCCG
CAAGGAATGGTGCATGCAAGGAGATGGCGCCCAACAGTCCCCCGGCCACGGGGCCTGCCACCATACCCAC
GCCGAAACAAGCGCTCATGAGCCCGAAGTGGCGAGCCCGATCTTCCCCATCGGTGATGTCGGCGATATAG
GCGCCAGCAACCGCACCTGTGGCGCCGGTGATGCCGGCCACGATGCGTCCGGCGTAGAGGATCGAGATCT
CGATCCCGCGAAATTAATACGACTCACTATAGGGGAATTGTGAGCGGATAACAATTCCCCTCTAGAAATA
ATTTTGTTTAACTTTAAGAAGGAGATATACCCCATGGGCGGTCTGAACGACATCTTCGAGGCTCAGAAAA
TCGAATGGCACGAAAGCAGCCATCATCATCATCATCACAGCAGCGGCCTGGTGCCGCGCGGCAGCCATAT
GTCGGACTCAGAAGTCAATCAAGAAGCTAAGCCAGAGGTCAAGCCAGAAGTCAAGCCTGAGACTCACATC
AATTTAAAGGTGTCCGATGGATCTTCAGAGATCTTCTTCAAGATCAAAAAGACCACTCCTTTAAGAAGGC
TGATGGAAGCGTTCGCTAAAAGACAGGGTAAGGAAATGGACTCCTTAAGATTCTTGTACGACGGTATTAG
CATTCAAGCTGATCAGACCCCTGAAGATTTGGACATGGAGGATAACGATATTATTGAGGCTCACAGAGAA
CAGATTGGTGGAAGTATGACGACTACTATGAAGATTTCAATTGAATTCCTCGAGCCGTTTCGGATGACCA
AATGGCAGGAAAGCACTAGGCGAAACAAGAACAACAAGGAATTTGTTCGCGGCCAAGCTTTTGCAAGATG
GCATAGAAATAAGAAGGATAACACAAAAGGGCGGCCTTACATAACTGGGACATTGCTGCGGTCCGCAGTA
ATTAGAAGCGCGGAAAACCTGCTGACATTGAGTGATGGGAAAATTAGCGAAAAGACATGTTGTCCTGGGA
AATTTGATACGGAAGATAAAGACAGGTTGCTGCAATTGAGGCAGCGGTCCACCCTTCGTTGGACCGATAA
GAACCCCTGTCCAGATAACGCTGAAACTTACTGCCCGTTTTGCGAACTTCTCGGGAGATCCGGTAACGAT
GGAAAGAAGGCTGAGAAGAAGGATTGGCGCTTTCGTATTCATTTTGGCAATCTTTCCCTTCCAGGGAAGC
CCGATTTCGACGGGCCAAAAGCTATAGGCAGCCAACGGGTACTTAACAGGGTCGATTTCAAATCCGGTAA
GGCCCATGACTTCTTTAAGGCTTACGAAGTCGACCATACTAGGTTTCCCCGCTTCGAAGGGGAGATTACC
ATAGATAATAAAGTCAGCGCTGAAGCCAGGAAACTGCTCTGTGATTCTCTCAAGTTTACGGATCGGCTGT
GTGGAGCTCTGTGCGTAATCAGGTTCGATGAATATACACCAGCAGCCGATAGTGGGAAACAAACCGAAAA
TGTCCAAGCAGAACCGAATGCTAATCTCGCTGAAAAGACCGCAGAGCAAATTATTAGCATTCTGGACGAT
AATAAGAAAACCGAATATACCCGCCTGCTTGCTGATGCTATTCGTTCACTCCGCCGCTCTAGTAAACTTG
TCGCTGGCTTGCCAAAGGATCATGACGGGAAGGATGACCATTACCTCTGGGATATCGGCAAGAAGAAGAA
AGACGAAAACTCTGTCACTATTAGGCAAATCCTTACGACCTCAGCAGACACCAAGGAACTCAAGAATGCC
GGAAAATGGAGAGAATTCTGCGAGAAGCTGGGTGAAGCGCTGTACCTCAAGAGTAAAGACATGAGTGGCG
GCCTGAAAATTACTCGGAGAATACTGGGCGATGCTGAATTCCATGGAAAGCCCGATCGGCTTGAAAAGAG
CCGGTCTGTGTCAATCGGATCTGTGTTGAAAGAAACTGTGGTATGCGGCGAACTGGTCGCTAAAACGCCC
TTCTTCTTCGGAGCGATAGACGAAGATGCAAAACAAACCGACCTGCAAGTACTCCTCACTCCCGATAACA
AGTATAGACTGCCAAGAAGCGCCGTGCGAGGTATACTCCGTCGAGATCTTCAAACCTATTTTGATAGCCC
ATGCAATGCTGAGTTGGGTGGACGGCCATGCATGTGTAAGACGTGTAGGATTATGAGAGGGATCACGGTG
ATGGATGCGCGCAGTGAGTACAATGCCCCGCCAGAAATAAGGCATCGTACCCGCATTAATCCCTTCACAG
GCACGGTTGCGGAAGGTGCCCTGTTTAATATGGAAGTAGCCCCCGAGGGGATTGTCTTTCCATTTCAACT
CCGGTACCGGGGCTCTGAAGATGGGCTGCCCGATGCACTGAAAACGGTGTTGAAATGGTGGGCTGAGGGG
CAGGCATTCATGAGTGGCGCTGCCTCAACCGGGAAGGGCCGATTCCGGATGGAAAATGCTAAATATGAAA
CGCTGGATCTGAGCGACGAGAATCAAAGGAATGACTATCTTAAGAATTGGGGATGGCGTGACGAGAAGGG
GCTCGAGGAACTGAAGAAACGACTGAACTCAGGTCTGCCAGAGCCCGGTAATTATAGGGATCCAAAATGG
CACGAGATTAACGTTTCCATTGAGATGGCAAGCCCTTTTATTAATGGCGACCCAATCCGCGCAGCCGTGG
ACAAACGTGGTACAGATGTGGTTACCTTCGTTAAGTATAAAGCTGAAGGGGAAGAGGCGAAACCCGTATG
TGCATACAAGGCCGAATCTTTTAGAGGGGTGATCAGAAGTGCCGTGGCACGCATTCATATGGAAGATGGC
GTCCCTTTGACTGAGTTGACTCACAGTGACTGTGAATGTCTCCTGTGCCAAATCTTTGGAAGTGAGTATG
AAGCCGGCAAAATAAGGTTTGAAGATCTCGTATTCGAAAGTGACCCGGAACCTGTGACCTTCGATCATGT
GGCCATCGATAGATTCACTGGCGGTGCAGCTGATAAGAAGAAATTCGATGATTCCCCTCTGCCCGGTAGC
CCTGCAAGACCGCTCATGTTGAAAGGCTCCTTCTGGATCCGCAGGGACGTTCTCGAGGACGAAGAGTACT
GTAAGGCACTCGGTAAGGCTCTTGCAGATGTGAATAATGGCCTTTATCCCCTCGGTGGAAAGAGCGCCAT
CGGCTACGGACAGGTCAAGAGTCTGGGTATAAAGGGAGATGATAAGAGGATTTCTCGCCTCATGAATCCT
GCCTTTGATGAGACAGATGTAGCCGTTCCAGAAAAGCCCAAAACTGATGCCGAGGTTCGCATCGAGGCAG
AGAAAGTATATTACCCACACTATTTCGTCGAACCCCATAAGAAGGTGGAACGCGAGGAGAAACCCTGTGG
TCATCAAAAGTTCCACGAGGGGCGACTGACAGGTAAAATTCGGTGTAAGCTCATTACCAAGACACCCCTC
ATCGTCCCAGATACTAGTAATGACGATTTCTTCAGACCTGCGGATAAAGAAGCTCGGAAGGAAAAGGACG
AATATCATAAATCATATGCTTTCTTCAGACTTCATAAACAAATCATGATTCCCGGGAGCGAATTGAGAGG
AATGGTGAGTAGTGTCTACGAAACTGTGACAAATTCTTGCTTCAGGATATTTGATGAGACTAAACGGTTG
TCATGGCGGCGTAGCGTGTCACCGTACCGAACTGTAGACGATAGGATGATCGGCAAACGTATGAGCGCCG
ATCTGCGGCCGTGCCATGGAGATTGGGTGGAAGATGGTGATCTCAGTGCCTTGAATGCATATCCCGAGAA
AAGACTCCTCTTGCGCCACCCCAAAGGACTCTGCCCTGCTTGCCGGCTCTTTGGAACCGGATCTTACAAG
GGCAGAGTCAGGTTTGGATTCGCGTCACTCGAAAACGATCCGGAGTGGCTGATCCCAGGCAAGAATCCCG
GCGATCCGTTTCACGGCGGGCCGGTGATGCTCTCATTGTTGGAACGGCCTCGCCCGACTTGGAGTATACC
GGGATCCGACAATAAGTTTAAAGTGCCTGGCAGAAAGTTTTACGTCCACCACCACGCCTGGAAAACCATT
AAGGACGGGAACCATCCCACAACAGGCAAAGCTATTGAACAAAGCCCTAATAACCGCACTGTAGAAGCTC
TCGCCGGCGGGAATTCCTTTAGCTTCGAAATTGCCTTTGAGAACCTGAAAGAATGGGAGCTGGGTTTGCT
CATCCACAGCCTGCAACTCGAAAAGGGTCTGGCGCATAAACTTGGAATGGCAAAGTCTATGGGATTTGGT
TCAGTTGAAATTGACGTCGAATCAGTGCGCCTGAGAAAAGATTGGAAGCAATGGCGGAATGGCAATTCCG
AAATTCCCAACTGGTTGGGAAAAGGATTTGCTAAACTGAAGGAATGGTTCCGGGACGAGCTCGATTTTAT
AGAAAATCTTAAGAAACTTCTTTGGTTTCCTGAGGGCGACCAAGCACCCCGGGTTTGCTACCCCATGCTG
CGAAAGAAGGACGATCCTAATGGGAATAGCGGTTACGAAGAACTCAAAGACGGGGAATTCAAGAAAGAAG
ATCGGCAGAAGAAGCTGACCACGCCGTGGACACCGTGGGCATAAGTCGACAAGCTTGCGGCCGCACTCGA
GCACCACCACCACCACCACTGAGATCCGGCTGCTAACAAAGCCCGAAAGGAAGCTGAGTTGGCTGCTGCC
ACCGCTGAGCAATAACTAGCATAACCCCTTGGGGCCTCTAAACGGGTCTTGAGGGGTTTTTTGCTGAAAG
GAGGAACTATATCCGGATTGGCGAATGGG
[124 nt withheld, positions 6050-6173]
C
[91 nt withheld, positions 6175-6265]
A
[49 nt withheld, positions 6267-6315]
CCTTTGACGTTGGAGTCCACGTTCTTT
[37 nt withheld, positions 6343-6379]
ACCCTATCTCGGTCTATTCTTTTGATTTATAAGGGATTTTGCCGATTTCGGCCTATTGGTTAAAAAATGA
GCTGATTTAACAAAAATTTAACGCGAATTTTAACAAACTAGTAACGTTTACAATTTCAGGTGGCACTTTT
CGGGGAAATGTGCGCGGAACCCCTATTTGTTTATTTTTCTAAATACATTCAAATATGTATCCGCTCATGA
ATTAATTCTTAGAAAAACTCATCGAGCATCAAATGAAACTGCAATTTATTCATATCAGGATTATCAATAC
CATATTTTTGAAAAAGCCGTTTCTGTAATGAAGGAGAAAACTCACCGAGGCAGTTCCATAGGATGGCAAG
ATCCTGGTATCGGTCTGCGATTCCGACTCGTCCAACATCAATACAACCTATTAATTTCCCCTCGTCAAAA
ATAAGGTTATCAAGTGAGAAATCACCATGAGTGACGACTGAATCCGGTGAGAATGGCAAAAGTTTATGCA
TTTCTTTCCAGACTTGTTCAACAGGCCAGCCATTACGCTCGTCATCAAAATCACTCGCATCAACCAAACC
GTTATTCATTCGTGATTGCGCCTGAGCGAGACGAAATACGCGATCGCTGTTAAAAGGACAATTACAAACA
GGAATCGAATGCAACCGGCGCAGGAACACTGCCAGCGCATCAACAATGTTTTCACCTGAATCAGGATATT
CTTCTAATACCTGGAATGCTGTTTTCCCGGGGATCGCAGTGGTGAGTAACCATGCATCATCAGGAGTACG
GATAAAATGCTTGATGGTCGGAAGAGGCATAAATTCCGTCAGCCAGTTTAGTCTGACCATCTCATCTGTA
ACATCATTGGCAACGCTACCTTTGCCATGTTTCAGAAACAACTCTGGCGCATCGGGCTTCCCATACAATC
GATAGATTGTCGCACCTGATTGCCCGACATTATCGCGAGCCCATTTATACCCATATAAATCAGCATCCAT
GTTGGAATTTAATCGCGGCCTAGAGCAAGACGTTTCCCGTTGAATATGGCTCATAACACCCCTTGTATTA
CTGTTTATGTAAGCAGACAGTTTTATTGTTCATGACCAAAATCCCTTAACGTGAGTTTTCGTTCCACTGA
GCGTCAGACCCCGTAGAAAAGATCAAAGGATCTTCTTGAGATCCTTTTTTTCTGCGCGTAATCTGCTGCT
TGCAAACAAAAAAACCACCGCTACCAGCGGTGGTTTGTTTGCCGGATCAAGAGCTACCAACTCTTTTTCC
GAAGGTAACTGGCTTCAGCAGAGCGCAGATACCAAATACTGTCCTTCTAGTGTAGCCGTAGTTAGGCCAC
CACTTCAAGAACTCTGTAGCACCGCCTACATACCTCGCTCTGCTAATCCTGTTACCAGTGGCTGCTGCCA
GTGGCGATAAGTCGTGTCTTACCGGGTTGGACTCAAGACGATAGTTACCGGATAAGGCGCAGCGGTCGGG
CTGAACGGGGGGTTCGTGCACACAGCCCAGCTTGGAGCGAACGACCTACACCGAACTGAGATACCTACAG
CGTGAGCTATGAGAAAGCGCCACGCTTCCCGAAGGGAGAAAGGCGGACAGGTATCCGGTAAGCGGCAGGG
TCGGAACAGGAGAGCGCACGAGGGAGCTTCCAGGGGGAAACGCCTGGTATCTTTATAGTCCTGTCGGGTT
TCGCCACCTCTGACTTGAGCGTCGATTTTTGTGATGCTCGTCAGGGGGGCGGAGCCTATGGAAAAACGCC
AGCAACGCGGCCTTTTTACGGTTCCTGGCCTTTTGCTGGCCTTTTGCTCACATGTTCTTTCCTGCGTTAT
CCCCTGATTCTGTGGATAACCGTATTACCGCCTTTGAGTGAGCTGATACCGCTCGCCGCAGCCGAACGAC
CGAGCGCAGCGAGTCAGTGAGCGAGGAAGCGGAAGAGCGCCTGATGCGGTATTTTCTCCTTACGCATCTG
TGCGGTATTTCACACCGCAATGGTGCACTCTCAGTACAATCTGCTCTGATGCCGCATAGTTAAGCCAGTA
TACACTCCGCTATCGCTACGTGACTGGGTCATGGCTGCGCCCCGACACCCGCCAACACCCGCTGACGCGC
CCTGACGGGCTTGTCTGCTCCCGGCATCCGCTTACAGACAAGCTGTGACCGTCTCCGGGAGCTGCATGTG
TCAGAGGTTTTCACCGTCATCACCGAAACGCGCGAGGCAGCTGCGGTAAAGCTCATCAGCGTGGTCGTGA
AGCGATTCACAGATGTCTGCCTGTTCATCCGCGTCCAGCTCGTTGAGTTTCTCCAGAAGCGTTAATGTCT
GGCTTCTGATAAAGCGGGCCATGTTAAGGGCGGTTTTTTCCTGTTTGGTCACTGATGCCTCCGTGTAAGG
GGGATTTCTGTTCATGGGGGTAATGATACCGATGAAACGAGAGAGGATGCTCACGATACGGGTTACTGAT
GATGAACATGCCCGGTTACTGGAACGTTGTGAGGGTAAACAACTGGCGGTATGGATGCGGCGGGACCAGA
GAAAAATCACTCAGGGTCAATGCCAGCGCTTCGTTAATACAGATGTAGGTGTTCCACAGGGTAGCCAGCA
GCATCCTGCGATGCAGATCCGGAACATAATGGTGCAGGGCGCTGACTTCCGCGTTTCCAGACTTTACGAA
ACACGGAAACCGAAGACCATTCATGTTGTTGCTCAGGTCGCAGACGTTTTGCAGCAGCAGTCGCTTCACG
TTCGCTCGCGTATCGGTGATTCATTCTGCTAACCAGTAAGGCAACCCCGCCAGCCTAGCCGGGTCCTCAA
CGACAGGAGCACGATCATGCGCACCCGTGGGGCCGCCATGCCGGCGATAATGGCCTGCTTCTCGCCGAAA
CGTTTGGTGGCGGGACCAGTGACGAAGGCTTGAGCGAGGGCGTGCAAGATTCCGAATACCGCAAGCGACA
GGCCGATCATCGTCGCGCTCCAGCGAAAGCGGTCCTCGCCGAAAATGACCCAGAGCGCTGCCGGCACCTG
TCCTACGAGTTGCATGATAAAGAAGACAGTCATAAGTGCGGCGACGATAGTCATGCCCCGCGCCCACCGG
AAGGAGCTGACTGGGTTGAAGGCTCTCAAGGGCATCGGTCGAGATCCCGGTGCCTAATGAGTGAGCTAAC
TTACA
